>Addgene plasmid #19770 | pAd-Klf4 | addgene full sequence | sequence record 234140 | Addgene NGS Result
CATCATCAATAATATACCTTATTTTGGATTGAAGCCAATATGATAATGAGGGGGTGGAGTTTGTGACGTG
GCGCGGGGCGTGGGAACGGGGCGGGTGACGTAGTAGTGTGGCGGAAGTGTGATGTTGCAAGTGTGGCGGA
ACACATGTAAGCGACGGATGTGGCAAAAGTGACGTTTTTGGTGTGCGCCGGTGTACACAGGAAGTGACAA
TTTTCGCGCGGTTTTAGGCGGATGTTGTAGTAAATTTGGGCGTAACCGAGTAAGATTTGGCCATTTTCGC
GGGAAAACTGAATAAGAGGAAGTGAAATCTGAATAATTTTGTGTTACTCATAGCGCGTAATATTTGTCTA
GGGCCGCGGGGACTTTGACCGTTTACGTGGAGACTCGCCCAGGTGTTTTTCTCAGGTGTTTTCCGCGTTC
CGGGTCAAAGTTGGCGTTTTATTATTATAGTCAGCTGACGTGTAGTGTATTTATACCCGGTGAGTTCCTC
AAGAGGCCACTCTTGAGTGCCAGCGAGTAGAGTTTTCTCCTCCGAGCCGCTCCGACACCGGGACTCGAGT
GTTGACATTGATTATTGACTAGTTATTAATAGTAATCAATTACGGGGTCATTAGTTCATAGCCCATATAT
GGAGTTCCGCGTTACATAACTTACGGTAAATGGCCCGCCTGGCTGACCGCCCAACGACCCCCGCCCATTG
ACGTCAATAATGACGTATGTTCCCATAGTAACGCCAATAGGGACTTTCCATTGACGTCAATGGGTGGAGT
ATTTACGGTAAACTGCCCACTTGGCAGTACATCAAGTGTATCATATGCCAAGTACGCCCCCTATTGACGT
CAATGACGGTAAATGGCCCGCCTGGCATTATGCCCAGTACATGACCTTATGGGACTTTCCTACTTGGCAG
TACATCTACGTATTAGTCATCGCTATTACCATGGTGATGCGGTTTTGGCAGTACATCAATGGGCGTGGAT
AGCGGTTTGACTCACGGGGATTTCCAAGTCTCCACCCCATTGACGTCAATGGGAGTTTGTTTTGGCACCA
AAATCAACGGGACTTTCCAAAATGTCGTAACAACTCCGCCCCATTGACGCAAATGGGCGGTAGGCGTGTA
CGGTGGGAGGTCTATATAAGCAGAGCTCGTTTAGTGAACCGTCAGATCGCCTGGAGACGCCATCCACGCT
GTTTTGACCTCCATAGAAGACACCGGGACCGATCCAGCCTCCCCTCGAAGCTGATCCTGAGAACTTCAGG
GTGAGTCTATGGGACCCTTGATGTTTTCTTTCCCCTTCTTTTCTATGGTTAAGTTCATGTCATAGGAAGG
GGAGAAGTAACAGGGTACACATATTGACCAAATCAGGGTAATTTTGCATTTGTAATTTTAAAAAATGCTT
TCTTCTTTTAATATACTTTTTTGTTTATCTTATTTCTAATACTTTCCCTAATCTCTTTCTTTCAGGGCAA
TAATGATACAATGTATCATGCCTCTTTGCACCATTCTAAAGAATAACAGTGATAATTTCTGGGTTAAGGC
AATAGCAATATTTCTGCATATAAATATTTCTGCATATAAATTGTAACTGATGTAAGAGGTTTCATATTGC
TAATAGCAGCTACAATCCAGCTACCATTCTGCTTTTATTTTATGGTTGGGATAAGGCTGGATTATTCTGA
GTCCAAGCTAGGCCCTTTTGCTAATCATGTTCATACCTCTTATCTTCCTCCCACAGCTCCTGGGCAACGT
GCTGGTCTGTGTGCTGGCCCATCACTTTGGCAAAGAATTCACCATGGACTACAAAGACGATGACGACAAG
CTTATGAGGCAGCCACCTGGCGAGTCTGACATGGCTGTCAGCGACGCTCTGCTCCCGTCCTTCTCCACGT
TCGCGTCCGGCCCGGCGGGAAGGGAGAAGACACTGCGTCCAGCAGGTGCCCCGACTAACCGTTGGCGTGA
GGAACTCTCTCACATGAAGCGACTTCCCCCACTTCCCGGCCGCCCCTACGACCTGGCGGCGACGGTGGCC
ACAGACCTGGAGAGTGGCGGAGCTGGTGCAGCTTGCAGCAGTAACAACCCGGCCCTCCTAGCCCGGAGGG
AGACCGAGGAGTTCAACGACCTCCTGGACCTAGACTTTATCCTTTCCAACTCGCTAACCCACCAGGAATC
GGTGGCCGCCACCGTGACCACCTCGGCGTCAGCTTCATCCTCGTCTTCCCCAGCGAGCAGCGGCCCTGCC
AGCGCGCCCTCCACCTGCAGCTTCAGCTATCCGATCCGGGCCGGGGGTGACCCGGGCGTGGCTGCCAGCA
ACACAGGTGGAGGGCTCCTCTACAGCCGAGAATCTGCGCCACCTCCCACGGCCCCCTTCAACCTGGCGGA
CATCAATGACGTGAGCCCCTCGGGCGGCTTCGTGGCTGAGCTCCTGCGGCCGGAGTTGGACCCAGTATAC
ATTCCGCCACAGCAGCCTCAGCCGCCAGGTGGCGGGCTGATGGGCAAGTTTGTGCTGAAGGCGTCTCTGA
CCACCCCTGGCAGCGAGTACAGCAGCCCTTCGGTCATCAGTGTTAGCAAAGGAAGCCCAGACGGCAGCCA
CCCCGTGGTAGTGGCGCCCTACAGCGGTGGCCCGCCGCGCATGTGCCCCAAGATTAAGCAAGAGGCGGTC
CCGTCCTGCACGGTCAGCCGGTCCCTAGAGGCCCATTTGAGCGCTGGACCCCAGCTCAGCAACGGCCACC
GGCCCAACACACACGACTTCCCCCTGGGGCGGCAGCTCCCCACCAGGACTACCCCTACACTGAGTCCCGA
GGAACTGCTGAACAGCAGGGACTGTCACCCTGGCCTGCCTCTTCCCCCAGGATTCCATCCCCATCCGGGG
CCCAACTACCCTCCTTTCCTGCCAGACCAGATGCAGTCACAAGTCCCCTCTCTCCATTATCAAGAGCTCA
TGCCACCGGGTTCCTGCCTGCCAGAGGAGCCCAAGCCAAAGAGGGGAAGAAGGTCGTGGCCCCGGAAAAG
AACAGCCACCCACACTTGTGACTATGCAGGCTGTGGCAAAACCTATACCAAGAGTTCTCATCTCAAGGCA
CACCTGCGAACTCACACAGGCGAGAAACCTTACCACTGTGACTGGGACGGCTGTGGGTGGAAATTCGCCC
GCTCGGATGAACTGACCAGGCACTACCGCAAACACACAGGGCACCGGCCCTTTCAGTGCCAGAAGTGCGA
CAGGGCCTTTTCCAGGTCGGACCACCTTGCCTTACACATGAAGAGGCACTTTTAAATCCCACGTAGTGGA
TGTGACCCACACTGCCAGGAGAGAGAGTTCAGTATTTTTTTTTCTAACCTTTCACACTGTCTTCCCACGA
GGGGAGGAGCCCAGCTGGCAAGCGCTACAATCATGGTCAAGTTCCCAGCAAGTCAGCTTGTGAATGGATA
ATCAGGAGAAAGGAAGAGTCCAAGAGACAAAACAGAAATACTAAAAACAAACAAACGGAATTCCGCGGGC
GGCCGCTCTAGAGGATCCAAGCTTATCGATACCGTCGACCTCGAGGGCCCAGATCTAATTCACCCCACCA
GTGCAGGCTGCCTATCAGAAAGTGGTGGCTGGTGTGGCTAATGCCCTGGCCCACAAGTATCACTAAGCTC
GCTTTCTTGCTGTCCAATTTCTATTAAAGGTTCCTTTGTTCCCTAAGTCCAACTACTAAACTGGGGGATA
TTATGAAGGGCCTTGAGCATCTGGATTCTGCCTAATAAAAAACATTTATTTTCATTGCAATGATGTATTT
AAATTATTTCTGAATATTTTACTAAAAAGGGAATGTGGGAGGTCAGTGCATTTAAAACATAAAGAAATGA
AGAGCTAGTTCAAACCTTGGGAAAATACACTATATCTTAAACTCCATGAAAGAAGGTGAGGCTGCAAACA
GCTAATGCACATTGGCAACAGCCCCTGATGCCTATGCCTTATTCATCCCTCAGAAAAGGATTCAAGTAGA
GGCTTGATTTGGAGGTTAAAGTTTTGCTATGCTGTATTTTACATTACTTATTGTTTTAGCTGTCCTCATG
AATGTCTTTTCACTACCCATTTGCTTATCCTGCATCTCTCAGCCTTGACTCCACTCAGTTCTCTTGCTTA
GAGATACCACCTTTCCCCTGAAGTGTTCCTTCCATGTTTTACGGCGAGATGGTTTCTCCTCGCCTGGCCA
CTCAGCCTTAGTTGTCTCTGTTGTCTTATAGAGGTCTACTTGAAGAAGGAAAAACAGGGGGCATGGTTTG
ACTGTCCTGTGAGCCCTTCTTCCCTGCCTCCCCCACTCACAGTGACGACAGATCTGGAAGGTGCTGAGGT
ACGATGAGACCCGCACCAGGTGCAGACCCTGCGAGTGTGGCGGTAAACATATTAGGAACCAGCCTGTGAT
GCTGGATGTGACCGAGGAGCTGAGGCCCGATCACTTGGTGCTGGCCTGCACCCGCGCTGAGTTTGGCTCT
AGCGATGAAGATACAGATTGAGGTACTGAAATGTGTGGGCGTGGCTTAAGGGTGGGAAAGAATATATAAG
GTGGGGGTCTTATGTAGTTTTGTATCTGTTTTGCAGCAGCCGCCGCCGCCATGAGCACCAACTCGTTTGA
TGGAAGCATTGTGAGCTCATATTTGACAACGCGCATGCCCCCATGGGCCGGGGTGCGTCAGAATGTGATG
GGCTCCAGCATTGATGGTCGCCCCGTCCTGCCCGCAAACTCTACTACCTTGACCTACGAGACCGTGTCTG
GAACGCCGTTGGAGACTGCAGCCTCCGCCGCCGCTTCAGCCGCTGCAGCCACCGCCCGCGGGATTGTGAC
TGACTTTGCTTTCCTGAGCCCGCTTGCAAGCAGTGCAGCTTCCCGTTCATCCGCCCGCGATGACAAGTTG
ACGGCTCTTTTGGCACAATTGGATTCTTTGACCCGGGAACTTAATGTCGTTTCTCAGCAGCTGTTGGATC
TGCGCCAGCAGGTTTCTGCCCTGAAGGCTTCCTCCCCTCCCAATGCGGTTTAAAACATAAATAAAAAACC
AGACTCTGTTTGGATTTGGATCAAGCAAGTGTCTTGCTGTCTTTATTTAGGGGTTTTGCGCGCGCGGTAG
GCCCGGGACCAGCGGTCTCGGTCGTTGAGGGTCCTGTGTATTTTTTCCAGGACGTGGTAAAGGTGACTCT
GGATGTTCAGATACATGGGCATAAGCCCGTCTCTGGGGTGGAGGTAGCACCACTGCAGAGCTTCATGCTG
CGGGGTGGTGTTGTAGATGATCCAGTCGTAGCAGGAGCGCTGGGCGTGGTGCCTAAAAATGTCTTTCAGT
AGCAAGCTGATTGCCAGGGGCAGGCCCTTGGTGTAAGTGTTTACAAAGCGGTTAAGCTGGGATGGGTGCA
TACGTGGGGATATGAGATGCATCTTGGACTGTATTTTTAGGTTGGCTATGTTCCCAGCCATATCCCTCCG
GGGATTCATGTTGTGCAGAACCACCAGCACAGTGTATCCGGTGCACTTGGGAAATTTGTCATGTAGCTTA
GAAGGAAATGCGTGGAAGAACTTGGAGACGCCCTTGTGACCTCCAAGATTTTCCATGCATTCGTCCATAA
TGATGGCAATGGGCCCACGGGCGGCGGCCTGGGCGAAGATATTTCTGGGATCACTAACGTCATAGTTGTG
TTCCAGGATGAGATCGTCATAGGCCATTTTTACAAAGCGCGGGCGGAGGGTGCCAGACTGCGGTATAATG
GTTCCATCCGGCCCAGGGGCGTAGTTACCCTCACAGATTTGCATTTCCCACGCTTTGAGTTCAGATGGGG
GGATCATGTCTACCTGCGGGGCGATGAAGAAAACGGTTTCCGGGGTAGGGGAGATCAGCTGGGAAGAAAG
CAGGTTCCTGAGCAGCTGCGACTTACCGCAGCCGGTGGGCCCGTAAATCACACCTATTACCGGCTGCAAC
TGGTAGTTAAGAGAGCTGCAGCTGCCGTCATCCCTGAGCAGGGGGGCCACTTCGTTAAGCATGTCCCTGA
CTCGCATGTTTTCCCTGACCAAATCCGCCAGAAGGCGCTCGCCGCCCAGCGATAGCAGTTCTTGCAAGGA
AGCAAAGTTTTTCAACGGTTTGAGACCGTCCGCCGTAGGCATGCTTTTGAGCGTTTGACCAAGCAGTTCC
AGGCGGTCCCACAGCTCGGTCACCTGCTCTACGGCATCTCGATCCAGCATATCTCCTCGTTTCGCGGGTT
GGGGCGGCTTTCGCTGTACGGCAGTAGTCGGTGCTCGTCCAGACGGGCCAGGGTCATGTCTTTCCACGGG
CGCAGGGTCCTCGTCAGCGTAGTCTGGGTCACGGTGAAGGGGTGCGCTCCGGGCTGCGCGCTGGCCAGGG
TGCGCTTGAGGCTGGTCCTGCTGGTGCTGAAGCGCTGCCGGTCTTCGCCCTGCGCGTCGGCCAGGTAGCA
TTTGACCATGGTGTCATAGTCCAGCCCCTCCGCGGCGTGGCCCTTGGCGCGCAGCTTGCCCTTGGAGGAG
GCGCCGCACGAGGGGCAGTGCAGACTTTTGAGGGCGTAGAGCTTGGGCGCGAGAAATACCGATTCCGGGG
AGTAGGCATCCGCGCCGCAGGCCCCGCAGACGGTCTCGCATTCCACGAGCCAGGTGAGCTCTGGCCGTTC
GGGGTCAAAAACCAGGTTTCCCCCATGCTTTTTGATGCGTTTCTTACCTCTGGTTTCCATGAGCCGGTGT
CCACGCTCGGTGACGAAAAGGCTGTCCGTGTCCCCGTATACAGACTTGAGAGGCCTGTCCTCGAGCGGTG
TTCCGCGGTCCTCCTCGTATAGAAACTCGGACCACTCTGAGACAAAGGCTCGCGTCCAGGCCAGCACGAA
GGAGGCTAAGTGGGAGGGGTAGCGGTCGTTGTCCACTAGGGGGTCCACTCGCTCCAGGGTGTGAAGACAC
ATGTCGCCCTCTTCGGCATCAAGGAAGGTGATTGGTTTGTAGGTGTAGGCCACGTGACCGGGTGTTCCTG
AAGGGGGGCTATAAAAGGGGGTGGGGGCGCGTTCGTCCTCACTCTCTTCCGCATCGCTGTCTGCGAGGGC
CAGCTGTTGGGGTGAGTACTCCCTCTGAAAAGCGGGCATGACTTCTGCGCTAAGATTGTCAGTTTCCAAA
AACGAGGAGGATTTGATATTCACCTGGCCCGCGGTGATGCCTTTGAGGGTGGCCGCATCCATCTGGTCAG
AAAAGACAATCTTTTTGTTGTCAAGCTTGGTGGCAAACGACCCGTAGAGGGCGTTGGACAGCAACTTGGC
GATGGAGCGCAGGGTTTGGTTTTTGTCGCGATCGGCGCGCTCCTTGGCCGCGATGTTTAGCTGCACGTAT
TCGCGCGCAACGCACCGCCATTCGGGAAAGACGGTGGTGCGCTCGTCGGGCACCAGGTGCACGCGCCAAC
CGCGGTTGTGCAGGGTGACAAGGTCAACGCTGGTGGCTACCTCTCCGCGTAGGCGCTCGTTGGTCCAGCA
GAGGCGGCCGCCCTTGCGCGAGCAGAATGGCGGTAGGGGGTCTAGCTGCGTCTCGTCCGGGGGGTCTGCG
TCCACGGTAAAGACCCCGGGCAGCAGGCGCGCGTCGAAGTAGTCTATCTTGCATCCTTGCAAGTCTAGCG
CCTGCTGCCATGCGCGGGCGGCAAGCGCGCGCTCGTATGGGTTGAGTGGGGGACCCCATGGCATGGGGTG
GGTGAGCGCGGAGGCGTACATGCCGCAAATGTCGTAAACGTAGAGGGGCTCTCTGAGTATTCCAAGATAT
GTAGGGTAGCATCTTCCACCGCGGATGCTGGCGCGCACGTAATCGTATAGTTCGTGCGAGGGAGCGAGGA
GGTCGGGACCGAGGTTGCTACGGGCGGGCTGCTCTGCTCGGAAGACTATCTGCCTGAAGATGGCATGTGA
GTTGGATGATATGGTTGGACGCTGGAAGACGTTGAAGCTGGCGTCTGTGAGACCTACCGCGTCACGCACG
AAGGAGGCGTAGGAGTCGCGCAGCTTGTTGACCAGCTCGGCGGTGACCTGCACGTCTAGGGCGCAGTAGT
CCAGGGTTTCCTTGATGATGTCATACTTATCCTGTCCCTTTTTTTTCCACAGCTCGCGGTTGAGGACAAA
CTCTTCGCGGTCTTTCCAGTACTCTTGGATCGGAAACCCGTCGGCCTCCGAACGGTAAGAGCCTAGCATG
TAGAACTGGTTGACGGCCTGGTAGGCGCAGCATCCCTTTTCTACGGGTAGCGCGTATGCCTGCGCGGCCT
TCCGGAGCGAGGTGTGGGTGAGCGCAAAGGTGTCCCTGACCATGACTTTGAGGTACTGGTATTTGAAGTC
AGTGTCGTCGCATCCGCCCTGCTCCCAGAGCAAAAAGTCCGTGCGCTTTTTGGAACGCGGATTTGGCAGG
GCGAAGGTGACATCGTTGAAGAGTATCTTTCCCGCGCGAGGCATAAAGTTGCGTGTGATGCGGAAGGGTC
CCGGCACCTCGGAACGGTTGTTAATTACCTGGGCGGCGAGCACGATCTCGTCAAAGCCGTTGATGTTGTG
GCCCACAATGTAAAGTTCCAAGAAGCGCGGGATGCCCTTGATGGAAGGCAATTTTTTAAGTTCCTCGTAG
GTGAGCTCTTCAGGGGAGCTGAGCCCGTGCTCTGAAAGGGCCCAGTCTGCAAGATGAGGGTTGGAAGCGA
CGAATGAGCTCCACAGGTCACGGGCCATTAGCATTTGCAGGTGGTCGCGAAAGGTCCTAAACTGGCGACC
TATGGCCATTTTTTCTGGGGTGATGCAGTAGAAGGTAAGCGGGTCTTGTTCCCAGCGGTCCCATCCAAGG
TTCGCGGCTAGGTCTCGCGCGGCAGTCACTAGAGGCTCATCTCCGCCGAACTTCATGACCAGCATGAAGG
GCACGAGCTGCTTCCCAAAGGCCCCCATCCAAGTATAGGTCTCTACATCGTAGGTGACAAAGAGACGCTC
GGTGCGAGGATGCGAGCCGATCGGGAAGAACTGGATCTCCCGCCACCAATTGGAGGAGTGGCTATTGATG
TGGTGAAAGTAGAAGTCCCTGCGACGGGCCGAACACTCGTGCTGGCTTTTGTAAAAACGTGCGCAGTACT
GGCAGCGGTGCACGGGCTGTACATCCTGCACGAGGTTGACCTGACGACCGCGCACAAGGAAGCAGAGTGG
GAATTTGAGCCCCTCGCCTGGCGGGTTTGGCTGGTGGTCTTCTACTTCGGCTGCTTGTCCTTGACCGTCT
GGCTGCTCGAGGGGAGTTACGGTGGATCGGACCACCACGCCGCGCGAGCCCAAAGTCCAGATGTCCGCGC
GCGGCGGTCGGAGCTTGATGACAACATCGCGCAGATGGGAGCTGTCCATGGTCTGGAGCTCCCGCGGCGT
CAGGTCAGGCGGGAGCTCCTGCAGGTTTACCTCGCATAGACGGGTCAGGGCGCGGGCTAGATCCAGGTGA
TACCTAATTTCCAGGGGCTGGTTGGTGGCGGCGTCGATGGCTTGCAAGAGGCCGCATCCCCGCGGCGCGA
CTACGGTACCGCGCGGCGGGCGGTGGGCCGCGGGGGTGTCCTTGGATGATGCATCTAAAAGCGGTGACGC
GGGCGAGCCCCCGGAGGTAGGGGGGGCTCCGGACCCGCCGGGAGAGGGGGCAGGGGCACGTCGGCGCCGC
GCGCGGGCAGGAGCTGGTGCTGCGCGCGTAGGTTGCTGGCGAACGCGACGACGCGGCGGTTGATCTCCTG
AATCTGGCGCCTCTGCGTGAAGACGACGGGCCCGGTGAGCTTGAACCTGAAAGAGAGTTCGACAGAATCA
ATTTCGGTGTCGTTGACGGCGGCCTGGCGCAAAATCTCCTGCACGTCTCCTGAGTTGTCTTGATAGGCGA
TCTCGGCCATGAACTGCTCGATCTCTTCCTCCTGGAGATCTCCGCGTCCGGCTCGCTCCACGGTGGCGGC
GAGGTCGTTGGAAATGCGGGCCATGAGCTGCGAGAAGGCGTTGAGGCCTCCCTCGTTCCAGACGCGGCTG
TAGACCACGCCCCCTTCGGCATCGCGGGCGCGCATGACCACCTGCGCGAGATTGAGCTCCACGTGCCGGG
CGAAGACGGCGTAGTTTCGCAGGCGCTGAAAGAGGTAGTTGAGGGTGGTGGCGGTGTGTTCTGCCACGAA
GAAGTACATAACCCAGCGTCGCAACGTGGATTCGTTGATATCCCCCAAGGCCTCAAGGCGCTCCATGGCC
TCGTAGAAGTCCACGGCGAAGTTGAAAAACTGGGAGTTGCGCGCCGACACGGTTAACTCCTCCTCCAGAA
GACGGATGAGCTCGGCGACAGTGTCGCGCACCTCGCGCTCAAAGGCTACAGGGGCCTCTTCTTCTTCTTC
AATCTCCTCTTCCATAAGGGCCTCCCCTTCTTCTTCTTCTGGCGGCGGTGGGGGAGGGGGGACACGGCGG
CGACGACGGCGCACCGGGAGGCGGTCGACAAAGCGCTCGATCATCTCCCCGCGGCGACGGCGCATGGTCT
CGGTGACGGCGCGGCCGTTCTCGCGGGGGCGCAGTTGGAAGACGCCGCCCGTCATGTCCCGGTTATGGGT
TGGCGGGGGGCTGCCATGCGGCAGGGATACGGCGCTAACGATGCATCTCAACAATTGTTGTGTAGGTACT
CCGCCGCCGAGGGACCTGAGCGAGTCCGCATCGACCGGATCGGAAAACCTCTCGAGAAAGGCGTCTAACC
AGTCACAGTCGCAAGGTAGGCTGAGCACCGTGGCGGGCGGCAGCGGGCGGCGGTCGGGGTTGTTTCTGGC
GGAGGTGCTGCTGATGATGTAATTAAAGTAGGCGGTCTTGAGACGGCGGATGGTCGACAGAAGCACCATG
TCCTTGGGTCCGGCCTGCTGAATGCGCAGGCGGTCGGCCATGCCCCAGGCTTCGTTTTGACATCGGCGCA
GGTCTTTGTAGTAGTCTTGCATGAGCCTTTCTACCGGCACTTCTTCTTCTCCTTCCTCTTGTCCTGCATC
TCTTGCATCTATCGCTGCGGCGGCGGCGGAGTTTGGCCGTAGGTGGCGCCCTCTTCCTCCCATGCGTGTG
ACCCCGAAGCCCCTCATCGGCTGAAGCAGGGCTAGGTCGGCGACAACGCGCTCGGCTAATATGGCCTGCT
GCACCTGCGTGAGGGTAGACTGGAAGTCATCCATGTCCACAAAGCGGTGGTATGCGCCCGTGTTGATGGT
GTAAGTGCAGTTGGCCATAACGGACCAGTTAACGGTCTGGTGACCCGGCTGCGAGAGCTCGGTGTACCTG
AGACGCGAGTAAGCCCTCGAGTCAAATACGTAGTCGTTGCAAGTCCGCACCAGGTACTGGTATCCCACCA
AAAAGTGCGGCGGCGGCTGGCGGTAGAGGGGCCAGCGTAGGGTGGCCGGGGCTCCGGGGGCGAGATCTTC
CAACATAAGGCGATGATATCCGTAGATGTACCTGGACATCCAGGTGATGCCGGCGGCGGTGGTGGAGGCG
CGCGGAAAGTCGCGGACGCGGTTCCAGATGTTGCGCAGCGGCAAAAAGTGCTCCATGGTCGGGACGCTCT
GGCCGGTCAGGCGCGCGCAATCGTTGACGCTCTAGACCGTGCAAAAGGAGAGCCTGTAAGCGGGCACTCT
TCCGTGGTCTGGTGGATAAATTCGCAAGGGTATCATGGCGGACGACCGGGGTTCGAGCCCCGTATCCGGC
CGTCCGCCGTGATCCATGCGGTTACCGCCCGCGTGTCGAACCCAGGTGTGCGACGTCAGACAACGGGGGA
GTGCTCCTTTTGGCTTCCTTCCAGGCGCGGCGGCTGCTGCGCTAGCTTTTTTGGCCACTGGCCGCGCGCA
GCGTAAGCGGTTAGGCTGGAAAGCGAAAGCATTAAGTGGCTCGCTCCCTGTAGCCGGAGGGTTATTTTCC
AAGGGTTGAGTCGCGGGACCCCCGGTTCGAGTCTCGGACCGGCCGGACTGCGGCGAACGGGGGTTTGCCT
CCCCGTCATGCAAGACCCCGCTTGCAAATTCCTCCGGAAACAGGGACGAGCCCCTTTTTTGCTTTTCCCA
GATGCATCCGGTGCTGCGGCAGATGCGCCCCCCTCCTCAGCAGCGGCAAGAGCAAGAGCAGCGGCAGACA
TGCAGGGCACCCTCCCCTCCTCCTACCGCGTCAGGAGGGGCGACATCCGCGGTTGACGCGGCAGCAGATG
GTGATTACGAACCCCCGCGGCGCCGGGCCCGGCACTACCTGGACTTGGAGGAGGGCGAGGGCCTGGCGCG
GCTAGGAGCGCCCTCTCCTGAGCGGCACCCAAGGGTGCAGCTGAAGCGTGATACGCGTGAGGCGTACGTG
CCGCGGCAGAACCTGTTTCGCGACCGCGAGGGAGAGGAGCCCGAGGAGATGCGGGATCGAAAGTTCCACG
CAGGGCGCGAGCTGCGGCATGGCCTGAATCGCGAGCGGTTGCTGCGCGAGGAGGACTTTGAGCCCGACGC
GCGAACCGGGATTAGTCCCGCGCGCGCACACGTGGCGGCCGCCGACCTGGTAACCGCATACGAGCAGACG
GTGAACCAGGAGATTAACTTTCAAAAAAGCTTTAACAACCACGTGCGTACGCTTGTGGCGCGCGAGGAGG
TGGCTATAGGACTGATGCATCTGTGGGACTTTGTAAGCGCGCTGGAGCAAAACCCAAATAGCAAGCCGCT
CATGGCGCAGCTGTTCCTTATAGTGCAGCACAGCAGGGACAACGAGGCATTCAGGGATGCGCTGCTAAAC
ATAGTAGAGCCCGAGGGCCGCTGGCTGCTCGATTTGATAAACATCCTGCAGAGCATAGTGGTGCAGGAGC
GCAGCTTGAGCCTGGCTGACAAGGTGGCCGCCATCAACTATTCCATGCTTAGCCTGGGCAAGTTTTACGC
CCGCAAGATATACCATACCCCTTACGTTCCCATAGACAAGGAGGTAAAGATCGAGGGGTTCTACATGCGC
ATGGCGCTGAAGGTGCTTACCTTGAGCGACGACCTGGGCGTTTATCGCAACGAGCGCATCCACAAGGCCG
TGAGCGTGAGCCGGCGGCGCGAGCTCAGCGACCGCGAGCTGATGCACAGCCTGCAAAGGGCCCTGGCTGG
CACGGGCAGCGGCGATAGAGAGGCCGAGTCCTACTTTGACGCGGGCGCTGACCTGCGCTGGGCCCCAAGC
CGACGCGCCCTGGAGGCAGCTGGGGCCGGACCTGGGCTGGCGGTGGCACCCGCGCGCGCTGGCAACGTCG
GCGGCGTGGAGGAATATGACGAGGACGATGAGTACGAGCCAGAGGACGGCGAGTACTAAGCGGTGATGTT
TCTGATCAGATGATGCAAGACGCAACGGACCCGGCGGTGCGGGCGGCGCTGCAGAGCCAGCCGTCCGGCC
TTAACTCCACGGACGACTGGCGCCAGGTCATGGACCGCATCATGTCGCTGACTGCGCGCAATCCTGACGC
GTTCCGGCAGCAGCCGCAGGCCAACCGGCTCTCCGCAATTCTGGAAGCGGTGGTCCCGGCGCGCGCAAAC
CCCACGCACGAGAAGGTGCTGGCGATCGTAAACGCGCTGGCCGAAAACAGGGCCATCCGGCCCGACGAGG
CCGGCCTGGTCTACGACGCGCTGCTTCAGCGCGTGGCTCGTTACAACAGCGGCAACGTGCAGACCAACCT
GGACCGGCTGGTGGGGGATGTGCGCGAGGCCGTGGCGCAGCGTGAGCGCGCGCAGCAGCAGGGCAACCTG
GGCTCCATGGTTGCACTAAACGCCTTCCTGAGTACACAGCCCGCCAACGTGCCGCGGGGACAGGAGGACT
ACACCAACTTTGTGAGCGCACTGCGGCTAATGGTGACTGAGACACCGCAAAGTGAGGTGTACCAGTCTGG
GCCAGACTATTTTTTCCAGACCAGTAGACAAGGCCTGCAGACCGTAAACCTGAGCCAGGCTTTCAAAAAC
TTGCAGGGGCTGTGGGGGGTGCGGGCTCCCACAGGCGACCGCGCGACCGTGTCTAGCTTGCTGACGCCCA
ACTCGCGCCTGTTGCTGCTGCTAATAGCGCCCTTCACGGACAGTGGCAGCGTGTCCCGGGACACATACCT
AGGTCACTTGCTGACACTGTACCGCGAGGCCATAGGTCAGGCGCATGTGGACGAGCATACTTTCCAGGAG
ATTACAAGTGTCAGCCGCGCGCTGGGGCAGGAGGACACGGGCAGCCTGGAGGCAACCCTAAACTACCTGC
TGACCAACCGGCGGCAGAAGATCCCCTCGTTGCACAGTTTAAACAGCGAGGAGGAGCGCATTTTGCGCTA
CGTGCAGCAGAGCGTGAGCCTTAACCTGATGCGCGACGGGGTAACGCCCAGCGTGGCGCTGGACATGACC
GCGCGCAACATGGAACCGGGCATGTATGCCTCAAACCGGCCGTTTATCAACCGCCTAATGGACTACTTGC
ATCGCGCGGCCGCCGTGAACCCCGAGTATTTCACCAATGCCATCTTGAACCCGCACTGGCTACCGCCCCC
TGGTTTCTACACCGGGGGATTCGAGGTGCCCGAGGGTAACGATGGATTCCTCTGGGACGACATAGACGAC
AGCGTGTTTTCCCCGCAACCGCAGACCCTGCTAGAGTTGCAACAGCGCGAGCAGGCAGAGGCGGCGCTGC
GAAAGGAAAGCTTCCGCAGGCCAAGCAGCTTGTCCGATCTAGGCGCTGCGGCCCCGCGGTCAGATGCTAG
TAGCCCATTTCCAAGCTTGATAGGGTCTCTTACCAGCACTCGCACCACCCGCCCGCGCCTGCTGGGCGAG
GAGGAGTACCTAAACAACTCGCTGCTGCAGCCGCAGCGCGAAAAAAACCTGCCTCCGGCATTTCCCAACA
ACGGGATAGAGAGCCTAGTGGACAAGATGAGTAGATGGAAGACGTACGCGCAGGAGCACAGGGACGTGCC
AGGCCCGCGCCCGCCCACCCGTCGTCAAAGGCACGACCGTCAGCGGGGTCTGGTGTGGGAGGACGATGAC
TCGGCAGACGACAGCAGCGTCCTGGATTTGGGAGGGAGTGGCAACCCGTTTGCGCACCTTCGCCCCAGGC
TGGGGAGAATGTTTTAAAAAAAAAAAAAGCATGATGCAAAATAAAAAACTCACCAAGGCCATGGCACCGA
GCGTTGGTTTTCTTGTATTCCCCTTAGTATGCGGCGCGCGGCGATGTATGAGGAAGGTCCTCCTCCCTCC
TACGAGAGTGTGGTGAGCGCGGCGCCAGTGGCGGCGGCGCTGGGTTCTCCCTTCGATGCTCCCCTGGACC
CGCCGTTTGTGCCTCCGCGGTACCTGCGGCCTACCGGGGGGAGAAACAGCATCCGTTACTCTGAGTTGGC
ACCCCTATTCGACACCACCCGTGTGTACCTGGTGGACAACAAGTCAACGGATGTGGCATCCCTGAACTAC
CAGAACGACCACAGCAACTTTCTGACCACGGTCATTCAAAACAATGACTACAGCCCGGGGGAGGCAAGCA
CACAGACCATCAATCTTGACGACCGGTCGCACTGGGGCGGCGACCTGAAAACCATCCTGCATACCAACAT
GCCAAATGTGAACGAGTTCATGTTTACCAATAAGTTTAAGGCGCGGGTGATGGTGTCGCGCTTGCCTACT
AAGGACAATCAGGTGGAGCTGAAATACGAGTGGGTGGAGTTCACGCTGCCCGAGGGCAACTACTCCGAGA
CCATGACCATAGACCTTATGAACAACGCGATCGTGGAGCACTACTTGAAAGTGGGCAGACAGAACGGGGT
TCTGGAAAGCGACATCGGGGTAAAGTTTGACACCCGCAACTTCAGACTGGGGTTTGACCCCGTCACTGGT
CTTGTCATGCCTGGGGTATATACAAACGAAGCCTTCCATCCAGACATCATTTTGCTGCCAGGATGCGGGG
TGGACTTCACCCACAGCCGCCTGAGCAACTTGTTGGGCATCCGCAAGCGGCAACCCTTCCAGGAGGGCTT
TAGGATCACCTACGATGATCTGGAGGGTGGTAACATTCCCGCACTGTTGGATGTGGACGCCTACCAGGCG
AGCTTGAAAGATGACACCGAACAGGGCGGGGGTGGCGCAGGCGGCAGCAACAGCAGTGGCAGCGGCGCGG
AAGAGAACTCCAACGCGGCAGCCGCGGCAATGCAGCCGGTGGAGGACATGAACGATCATGCCATTCGCGG
CGACACCTTTGCCACACGGGCTGAGGAGAAGCGCGCTGAGGCCGAAGCAGCGGCCGAAGCTGCCGCCCCC
GCTGCGCAACCCGAGGTCGAGAAGCCTCAGAAGAAACCGGTGATCAAACCCCTGACAGAGGACAGCAAGA
AACGCAGTTACAACCTAATAAGCAATGACAGCACCTTCACCCAGTACCGCAGCTGGTACCTTGCATACAA
CTACGGCGACCCTCAGACCGGAATCCGCTCATGGACCCTGCTTTGCACTCCTGACGTAACCTGCGGCTCG
GAGCAGGTCTACTGGTCGTTGCCAGACATGATGCAAGACCCCGTGACCTTCCGCTCCACGCGCCAGATCA
GCAACTTTCCGGTGGTGGGCGCCGAGCTGTTGCCCGTGCACTCCAAGAGCTTCTACAACGACCAGGCCGT
CTACTCCCAACTCATCCGCCAGTTTACCTCTCTGACCCACGTGTTCAATCGCTTTCCCGAGAACCAGATT
TTGGCGCGCCCGCCAGCCCCCACCATCACCACCGTCAGTGAAAACGTTCCTGCTCTCACAGATCACGGGA
CGCTACCGCTGCGCAACAGCATCGGAGGAGTCCAGCGAGTGACCATTACTGACGCCAGACGCCGCACCTG
CCCCTACGTTTACAAGGCCCTGGGCATAGTCTCGCCGCGCGTCCTATCGAGCCGCACTTTTTGAGCAAGC
ATGTCCATCCTTATATCGCCCAGCAATAACACAGGCTGGGGCCTGCGCTTCCCAAGCAAGATGTTTGGCG
GGGCCAAGAAGCGCTCCGACCAACACCCAGTGCGCGTGCGCGGGCACTACCGCGCGCCCTGGGGCGCGCA
CAAACGCGGCCGCACTGGGCGCACCACCGTCGATGACGCCATCGACGCGGTGGTGGAGGAGGCGCGCAAC
TACACGCCCACGCCGCCACCAGTGTCCACAGTGGACGCGGCCATTCAGACCGTGGTGCGCGGAGCCCGGC
GCTATGCTAAAATGAAGAGACGGCGGAGGCGCGTAGCACGTCGCCACCGCCGCCGACCCGGCACTGCCGC
CCAACGCGCGGCGGCGGCCCTGCTTAACCGCGCACGTCGCACCGGCCGACGGGCGGCCATGCGGGCCGCT
CGAAGGCTGGCCGCGGGTATTGTCACTGTGCCCCCCAGGTCCAGGCGACGAGCGGCCGCCGCAGCAGCCG
CGGCCATTAGTGCTATGACTCAGGGTCGCAGGGGCAACGTGTATTGGGTGCGCGACTCGGTTAGCGGCCT
GCGCGTGCCCGTGCGCACCCGCCCCCCGCGCAACTAGATTGCAAGAAAAAACTACTTAGACTCGTACTGT
TGTATGTATCCAGCGGCGGCGGCGCGCAACGAAGCTATGTCCAAGCGCAAAATCAAAGAAGAGATGCTCC
AGGTCATCGCGCCGGAGATCTATGGCCCCCCGAAGAAGGAAGAGCAGGATTACAAGCCCCGAAAGCTAAA
GCGGGTCAAAAAGAAAAAGAAAGATGATGATGATGAACTTGACGACGAGGTGGAACTGCTGCACGCTACC
GCGCCCAGGCGACGGGTACAGTGGAAAGGTCGACGCGTAAAACGTGTTTTGCGACCCGGCACCACCGTAG
TCTTTACGCCCGGTGAGCGCTCCACCCGCACCTACAAGCGCGTGTATGATGAGGTGTACGGCGACGAGGA
CCTGCTTGAGCAGGCCAACGAGCGCCTCGGGGAGTTTGCCTACGGAAAGCGGCATAAGGACATGCTGGCG
TTGCCGCTGGACGAGGGCAACCCAACACCTAGCCTAAAGCCCGTAACACTGCAGCAGGTGCTGCCCGCGC
TTGCACCGTCCGAAGAAAAGCGCGGCCTAAAGCGCGAGTCTGGTGACTTGGCACCCACCGTGCAGCTGAT
GGTACCCAAGCGCCAGCGACTGGAAGATGTCTTGGAAAAAATGACCGTGGAACCTGGGCTGGAGCCCGAG
GTCCGCGTGCGGCCAATCAAGCAGGTGGCGCCGGGACTGGGCGTGCAGACCGTGGACGTTCAGATACCCA
CTACCAGTAGCACCAGTATTGCCACCGCCACAGAGGGCATGGAGACACAAACGTCCCCGGTTGCCTCAGC
GGTGGCGGATGCCGCGGTGCAGGCGGTCGCTGCGGCCGCGTCCAAGACCTCTACGGAGGTGCAAACGGAC
CCGTGGATGTTTCGCGTTTCAGCCCCCCGGCGCCCGCGCCGTTCGAGGAAGTACGGCGCCGCCAGCGCGC
TACTGCCCGAATATGCCCTACATCCTTCCATTGCGCCTACCCCCGGCTATCGTGGCTACACCTACCGCCC
CAGAAGACGAGCAACTACCCGACGCCGAACCACCACTGGAACCCGCCGCCGCCGTCGCCGTCGCCAGCCC
GTGCTGGCCCCGATTTCCGTGCGCAGGGTGGCTCGCGAAGGAGGCAGGACCCTGGTGCTGCCAACAGCGC
GCTACCACCCCAGCATCGTTTAAAAGCCGGTCTTTGTGGTTCTTGCAGATATGGCCCTCACCTGCCGCCT
CCGTTTCCCGGTGCCGGGATTCCGAGGAAGAATGCACCGTAGGAGGGGCATGGCCGGCCACGGCCTGACG
GGCGGCATGCGTCGTGCGCACCACCGGCGGCGGCGCGCGTCGCACCGTCGCATGCGCGGCGGTATCCTGC
CCCTCCTTATTCCACTGATCGCCGCGGCGATTGGCGCCGTGCCCGGAATTGCATCCGTGGCCTTGCAGGC
GCAGAGACACTGATTAAAAACAAGTTGCATGTGGAAAAATCAAAATAAAAAGTCTGGACTCTCACGCTCG
CTTGGTCCTGTAACTATTTTGTAGAATGGAAGACATCAACTTTGCGTCTCTGGCCCCGCGACACGGCTCG
CGCCCGTTCATGGGAAACTGGCAAGATATCGGCACCAGCAATATGAGCGGTGGCGCCTTCAGCTGGGGCT
CGCTGTGGAGCGGCATTAAAAATTTCGGTTCCACCGTTAAGAACTATGGCAGCAAGGCCTGGAACAGCAG
CACAGGCCAGATGCTGAGGGATAAGTTGAAAGAGCAAAATTTCCAACAAAAGGTGGTAGATGGCCTGGCC
TCTGGCATTAGCGGGGTGGTGGACCTGGCCAACCAGGCAGTGCAAAATAAGATTAACAGTAAGCTTGATC
CCCGCCCTCCCGTAGAGGAGCCTCCACCGGCCGTGGAGACAGTGTCTCCAGAGGGGCGTGGCGAAAAGCG
TCCGCGCCCCGACAGGGAAGAAACTCTGGTGACGCAAATAGACGAGCCTCCCTCGTACGAGGAGGCACTA
AAGCAAGGCCTGCCCACCACCCGTCCCATCGCGCCCATGGCTACCGGAGTGCTGGGCCAGCACACACCCG
TAACGCTGGACCTGCCTCCCCCCGCCGACACCCAGCAGAAACCTGTGCTGCCAGGCCCGACCGCCGTTGT
TGTAACCCGTCCTAGCCGCGCGTCCCTGCGCCGCGCCGCCAGCGGTCCGCGATCGTTGCGGCCCGTAGCC
AGTGGCAACTGGCAAAGCACACTGAACAGCATCGTGGGTCTGGGGGTGCAATCCCTGAAGCGCCGACGAT
GCTTCTGATAGCTAACGTGTCGTATGTGTGTCATGTATGCGTCCATGTCGCCGCCAGAGGAGCTGCTGAG
CCGCCGCGCGCCCGCTTTCCAAGATGGCTACCCCTTCGATGATGCCGCAGTGGTCTTACATGCACATCTC
GGGCCAGGACGCCTCGGAGTACCTGAGCCCCGGGCTGGTGCAGTTTGCCCGCGCCACCGAGACGTACTTC
AGCCTGAATAACAAGTTTAGAAACCCCACGGTGGCGCCTACGCACGACGTGACCACAGACCGGTCCCAGC
GTTTGACGCTGCGGTTCATCCCTGTGGACCGTGAGGATACTGCGTACTCGTACAAGGCGCGGTTCACCCT
AGCTGTGGGTGATAACCGTGTGCTGGACATGGCTTCCACGTACTTTGACATCCGCGGCGTGCTGGACAGG
GGCCCTACTTTTAAGCCCTACTCTGGCACTGCCTACAACGCCCTGGCTCCCAAGGGTGCCCCAAATCCTT
GCGAATGGGATGAAGCTGCTACTGCTCTTGAAATAAACCTAGAAGAAGAGGACGATGACAACGAAGACGA
AGTAGACGAGCAAGCTGAGCAGCAAAAAACTCACGTATTTGGGCAGGCGCCTTATTCTGGTATAAATATT
ACAAAGGAGGGTATTCAAATAGGTGTCGAAGGTCAAACACCTAAATATGCCGATAAAACATTTCAACCTG
AACCTCAAATAGGAGAATCTCAGTGGTACGAAACAGAAATTAATCATGCAGCTGGGAGAGTCCTAAAAAA
GACTACCCCAATGAAACCATGTTACGGTTCATATGCAAAACCCACAAATGAAAATGGAGGGCAAGGCATT
CTTGTAAAGCAACAAAATGGAAAGCTAGAAAGTCAAGTGGAAATGCAATTTTTCTCAACTACTGAGGCAG
CCGCAGGCAATGGTGATAACTTGACTCCTAAAGTGGTATTGTACAGTGAAGATGTAGATATAGAAACCCC
AGACACTCATATTTCTTACATGCCCACTATTAAGGAAGGTAACTCACGAGAACTAATGGGCCAACAATCT
ATGCCCAACAGGCCTAATTACATTGCTTTTAGGGACAATTTTATTGGTCTAATGTATTACAACAGCACGG
GTAATATGGGTGTTCTGGCGGGCCAAGCATCGCAGTTGAATGCTGTTGTAGATTTGCAAGACAGAAACAC
AGAGCTTTCATACCAGCTTTTGCTTGATTCCATTGGTGATAGAACCAGGTACTTTTCTATGTGGAATCAG
GCTGTTGACAGCTATGATCCAGATGTTAGAATTATTGAAAATCATGGAACTGAAGATGAACTTCCAAATT
ACTGCTTTCCACTGGGAGGTGTGATTAATACAGAGACTCTTACCAAGGTAAAACCTAAAACAGGTCAGGA
AAATGGATGGGAAAAAGATGCTACAGAATTTTCAGATAAAAATGAAATAAGAGTTGGAAATAATTTTGCC
ATGGAAATCAATCTAAATGCCAACCTGTGGAGAAATTTCCTGTACTCCAACATAGCGCTGTATTTGCCCG
ACAAGCTAAAGTACAGTCCTTCCAACGTAAAAATTTCTGATAACCCAAACACCTACGACTACATGAACAA
GCGAGTGGTGGCTCCCGGGCTAGTGGACTGCTACATTAACCTTGGAGCACGCTGGTCCCTTGACTATATG
GACAACGTCAACCCATTTAACCACCACCGCAATGCTGGCCTGCGCTACCGCTCAATGTTGCTGGGCAATG
GTCGCTATGTGCCCTTCCACATCCAGGTGCCTCAGAAGTTCTTTGCCATTAAAAACCTCCTTCTCCTGCC
GGGCTCATACACCTACGAGTGGAACTTCAGGAAGGATGTTAACATGGTTCTGCAGAGCTCCCTAGGAAAT
GACCTAAGGGTTGACGGAGCCAGCATTAAGTTTGATAGCATTTGCCTTTACGCCACCTTCTTCCCCATGG
CCCACAACACCGCCTCCACGCTTGAGGCCATGCTTAGAAACGACACCAACGACCAGTCCTTTAACGACTA
TCTC
[453 nt withheld, positions 21775-22227]
CAGCCCATGAGCCGTCAGGTGGTGGATGATACTAAATACAAGGACTACCAACAGGTGGGCATCCTACACC
AACACAACAACTCTGGATTTGTTGGCTACCTTGCCCCCACCATGCGCGAAGGACAGGCCTACCCTGCTAA
CTTCCCCTATCCGCTTATAGGCAAGACCGCAGTTGACAGCATTACCCAGAAAAAGTTTCTTTGCGATCGC
ACCCTTTGGCGCATCCCATTCTCCAGTAACTTTATGTCCATGGGCGCACTCACAGACCTGGGCCAAAACC
TTCTCTACGCCAACTCCGCCCACGCGCTAGACATGACTTTTGAGGTGGATCCCATGGACGAGCCCACCCT
TCTTTATGTTTTGTTTGAAGTCTTTGACGTGGTCCGTGTGCACCAGCCGCACCGCGGCGTCATCGAAACC
GTGTACCTGCGCACGCCCTTCTCGGCCGGCAACGCCACAACATAAAGAAGCAAGCAACATCAACAACAGC
TGCCGCCATGGGCTCCAGTGAGCAGGAACTGAAAGCCATTGTCAAAGATCTTGGTTGTGGGCCATATTTT
TTGGGCACCTATGACAAGCGCTTTCCAGGCTTTGTTTCTCCACACAAGCTCGCCTGCGCCATAGTCAATA
CGGCCGGTCGCGAGACTGGGGGCGTACACTGGATGGCCTTTGCCTGGAACCCGCACTCAAAAACATGCTA
CCTCTTTGAGCCCTTTGGCTTTTCTGACCAGCGACTCAAGCAGGTTTACCAGTTTGAGTACGAGTCACTC
CTGCGCCGTAGCGCCATTGCTTCTTCCCCCGACCGCTGTATAACGCTGGAAAAGTCCACCCAAAGCGTAC
AGGGGCCCAACTCGGCCGCCTGTGGACTATTCTGCTGCATGTTTCTCCACGCCTTTGCCAACTGGCCCCA
AACTCCCATGGATCACAACCCCACCATGAACCTTATTACCGGGGTACCCAACTCCATGCTCAACAGTCCC
CAGGTACAGCCCACCCTGCGTCGCAACCAGGAACAGCTCTACAGCTTCCTGGAGCGCCACTCGCCCTACT
TCCGCAGCCACAGTGCGCAGATTAGGAGCGCCACTTCTTTTTGTCACTTGAAAAACATGTAAAAATAATG
TACTAGAGACACTTTCAATAAAGGCAAATGCTTTTATTTGTACACTCTCGGGTGATTATTTACCCCCACC
CTTGCCGTCTGCGCCGTTTAAAAATCAAAGGGGTTCTGCCGCGCATCGCTATGCGCCACTGGCAGGGACA
CGTTGCGATACTGGTGTTTAGTGCTCCACTTAAACTCAGGCACAACCATCCGCGGCAGCTCGGTGAAGTT
TTCACTCCACAGGCTGCGCACCATCACCAACGCGTTTAGCAGGTCGGGCGCCGATATCTTGAAGTCGCAG
TTGGGGCCTCCGCCCTGCGCGCGCGAGTTGCGATACACAGGGTTGCAGCACTGGAACACTATCAGCGCCG
GGTGGTGCACGCTGGCCAGCACGCTCTTGTCGGAGATCAGATCCGCGTCCAGGTCCTCCGCGTTGCTCAG
GGCGAACGGAGTCAACTTTGGTAGCTGCCTTCCCAAAAAGGGCGCGTGCCCAGGCTTTGAGTTGCACTCG
CACCGTAGTGGCATCAAAAGGTGACCGTGCCCGGTCTGGGCGTTAGGATACAGCGCCTGCATAAAAGCCT
TGATCTGCTTAAAAGCCACCTGAGCCTTTGCGCCTTCAGAGAAGAACATGCCGCAAGACTTGCCGGAAAA
CTGATTGGCCGGACAGGCCGCGTCGTGCACGCAGCACCTTGCGTCGGTGTTGGAGATCTGCACCACATTT
CGGCCCCACCGGTTCTTCACGATCTTGGCCTTGCTAGACTGCTCCTTCAGCGCGCGCTGCCCGTTTTCGC
TCGTCACATCCATTTCAATCACGTGCTCCTTATTTATCATAATGCTTCCGTGTAGACACTTAAGCTCGCC
TTCGATCTCAGCGCAGCGGTGCAGCCACAACGCGCAGCCCGTGGGCTCGTGATGCTTGTAGGTCACCTCT
GCAAACGACTGCAGGTACGCCTGCAGGAATCGCCCCATCATCGTCACAAAGGTCTTGTTGCTGGTGAAGG
TCAGCTGCAACCCGCGGTGCTCCTCGTTCAGCCAGGTCTTGCATACGGCCGCCAGAGCTTCCACTTGGTC
AGGCAGTAGTTTGAAGTTCGCCTTTAGATCGTTATCCACGTGGTACTTGTCCATCAGCGCGCGCGCAGCC
TCCATGCCCTTCTCCCACGCAGACACGATCGGCACACTCAGCGGGTTCATCACCGTAATTTCACTTTCCG
CTTCGCTGGGCTCTTCCTCTTCCTCTTGCGTCCGCATACCACGCGCCACTGGGTCGTCTTCATTCAGCCG
CCGCACTGTGCGCTTACCTCCTTTGCCATGCTTGATTAGCACCGGTGGGTTGCTGAAACCCACCATTTGT
AGCGCCACATCTTCTCTTTCTTCCTCGCTGTCCACGATTACCTCTGGTGATGGCGGGCGCTCGGGCTTGG
GAGAAGGGCGCTTCTTTTTCTTCTTGGGCGCAATGGCCAAATCCGCCGCCGAGGTCGATGGCCGCGGGCT
GGGTGTGCGCGGCACCAGCGCGTCTTGTGATGAGTCTTCCTCGTCCTCGGACTCGATACGCCGCCTCATC
CGCTTTTTTGGGGGCGCCCGGGGAGGCGGCGGCGACGGGGACGGGGACGACACGTCCTCCATGGTTGGGG
GACGTCGCGCCGCACCGCGTCCGCGCTCGGGGGTGGTTTCGCGCTGCTCCTCTTCCCGACTGGCCATTTC
CTTCTCCTATAGGCAGAAAAAGATCATGGAGTCAGTCGAGAAGAAGGACAGCCTAACCGCCCCCTCTGAG
TTCGCCACCACCGCCTCCACCGATGCCGCCAACGCGCCTACCACCTTCCCCGTCGAGGCACCCCCGCTTG
AGGAGGAGGAAGTGATTATCGAGCAGGACCCAGGTTTTGTAAGCGAAGACGACGAGGACCGCTCAGTACC
AACAGAGGATAAAAAGCAAGACCAGGACAACGCAGAGGCAAACGAGGAACAAGTCGGGCGGGGGGACGAA
AGGCATGGCGACTACCTAGATGTGGGAGACGACGTGCTGTTGAAGCATCTGCAGCGCCAGTGCGCCATTA
TCTGCGACGCGTTGCAAGAGCGCAGCGATGTGCCCCTCGCCATAGCGGATGTCAGCCTTGCCTACGAACG
CCACCTATTCTCACCGCGCGTACCCCCCAAACGCCAAGAAAACGGCACATGCGAGCCCAACCCGCGCCTC
AACTTCTACCCCGTATTTGCCGTGCCAGAGGTGCTTGCCACCTATCACATCTTTTTCCAAAACTGCAAGA
TACCCCTATCCTGCCGTGCCAACCGCAGCCGAGCGGACAAGCAGCTGGCCTTGCGGCAGGGCGCTGTCAT
ACCTGATATCGCCTCGCTCAACGAAGTGCCAAAAATCTTTGAGGGTCTTGGACGCGACGAGAAGCGCGCG
GCAAACGCTCTGCAACAGGAAAACAGCGAAAATGAAAGTCACTCTGGAGTGTTGGTGGAACTCGAGGGTG
ACAACGCGCGCCTAGCCGTACTAAAACGCAGCATCGAGGTCACCCACTTTGCCTACCCGGCACTTAACCT
ACCCCCCAAGGTCATGAGCACAGTCATGAGTGAGCTGATCGTGCGCCGTGCGCAGCCCCTGGAGAGGGAT
GCAAATTTGCAAGAACAAACAGAGGAGGGCCTACCCGCAGTTGGCGACGAGCAGCTAGCGCGCTGGCTTC
AAACGCGCGAGCCTGCCGACTTGGAGGAGCGACGCAAACTAATGATGGCCGCAGTGCTCGTTACCGTGGA
GCTTGAGTGCATGCAGCGGTTCTTTGCTGACCCGGAGATGCAGCGCAAGCTAGAGGAAACATTGCACTAC
ACCTTTCGACAGGGCTACGTACGCCAGGCCTGCAAGATCTCCAACGTGGAGCTCTGCAACCTGGTCTCCT
ACCTTGGAATTTTGCACGAAAACCGCCTTGGGCAAAACGTGCTTCATTCCACGCTCAAGGGCGAGGCGCG
CCGCGACTACGTCCGCGACTGCGTTTACTTATTTCTATGCTACACCTGGCAGACGGCCATGGGCGTTTGG
CAGCAGTGCTTGGAGGAGTGCAACCTCAAGGAGCTGCAGAAACTGCTAAAGCAAAACTTGAAGGACCTAT
GGACGGCCTTCAACGAGCGCTCCGTGGCCGCGCACCTGGCGGACATCATTTTCCCCGAACGCCTGCTTAA
AACCCTGCAACAGGGTCTGCCAGACTTCACCAGTCAAAGCATGTTGCAGAACTTTAGGAACTTTATCCTA
GAGCGCTCAGGAATCTTGCCCGCCACCTGCTGTGCACTTCCTAGCGACTTTGTGCCCATTAAGTACCGCG
AATGCCCTCCGCCGCTTTGGGGCCACTGCTACCTTCTGCAGCTAGCCAACTACCTTGCCTACCACTCTGA
CATAATGGAAGACGTGAGCGGTGACGGTCTACTGGAGTGTCACTGTCGCTGCAACCTATGCACCCCGCAC
CGCTCCCTGGTTTGCAATTCGCAGCTGCTTAACGAAAGTCAAATTATCGGTACCTTTGAGCTGCAGGGTC
CCTCGCCTGACGAAAAGTCCGCGGCTCCGGGGTTGAAACTCACTCCGGGGCTGTGGACGTCGGCTTACCT
TCGCAAATTTGTACCTGAGGACTACCACGCCCACGAGATTAGGTTCTACGAAGACCAATCCCGCCCGCCT
AATGCGGAGCTTACCGCCTGCGTCATTACCCAGGGCCACATTCTTGGCCAATTGCAAGCCATCAACAAAG
CCCGCCAAGAGTTTCTGCTACGAAAGGGACGGGGGGTTTACTTGGACCCCCAGTCCGGCGAGGAGCTCAA
CCCAATCCCCCCGCCGCCGCAGCCCTATCAGCAGCAGCCGCGGGCCCTTGCTTCCCAGGATGGCACCCAA
AAAGAAGCTGCAGCTGCCGCCGCCACCCACGGACGAGGAGGAATACTGGGACAGTCAGGCAGAGGAGGTT
TTGGACGAGGAGGAGGAGGACATGATGGAAGACTGGGAGAGCCTAGACGAGGAAGCTTCCGAGGTCGAAG
AGGTGTCAGACGAAACACCGTCACCCTCGGTCGCATTCCCCTCGCCGGCGCCCCAGAAATCGGCAACCGG
TTCCAGCATGGCTACAACCTCCGCTCCTCAGGCGCCGCCGGCACTGCCCGTTCGCCGACCCAACCGTAGA
TGGGACACCACTGGAACCAGGGCCGGTAAGTCCAAGCAGCCGCCGCCGTTAGCCCAAGAGCAACAACAGC
GCCAAGGCTACCGCTCATGGCGCGGGCACAAGAACGCCATAGTTGCTTGCTTGCAAGACTGTGGGGGCAA
CATCTCCTTCGCCCGCCGCTTTCTTCTCTACCATCACGGCGTGGCCTTCCCCCGTAACATCCTGCATTAC
TACCGTCATCTCTACAGCCCATACTGCACCGGCGGCAGCGGCAGCAACAGCAGCGGCCACACAGAAGCAA
AGGCGACCGGATAGCAAGACTCTGACAAAGCCCAAGAAATCCACAGCGGCGGCAGCAGCAGGAGGAGGAG
CGCTGCGTCTGGCGCCCAACGAACCCGTATCGACCCGCGAGCTTAGAAACAGGATTTTTCCCACTCTGTA
TGCTATATTTCAACAGAGCAGGGGCCAAGAACAAGAGCTGAAAATAAAAAACAGGTCTCTGCGATCCCTC
ACCCGCAGCTGCCTGTATCACAAAAGCGAAGATCAGCTTCGGCGCACGCTGGAAGACGCGGAGGCTCTCT
TCAGTAAATACTGCGCGCTGACTCTTAAGGACTAGTTTCGCGCCCTTTCTCAAATTTAAGCGCGAAAACT
ACGTCATCTCCAGCGGCCACACCCGGCGCCAGCACCTGTTGTCAGCGCCATTATGAGCAAGGAAATTCCC
ACGCCCTACATGTGGAGTTACCAGCCACAAATGGGACTTGCGGCTGGAGCTGCCCAAGACTACTCAACCC
GAATAAACTACATGAGCGCGGGACCCCACATGATATCCCGGGTCAACGGAATACGCGCCCACCGAAACCG
AATTCTCCTGGAACAGGCGGCTATTACCACCACACCTCGTAATAACCTTAATCCCCGTAGTTGGCCCGCT
GCCCTGGTGTACCAGGAAAGTCCCGCTCCCACCACTGTGGTACTTCCCAGAGACGCCCAGGCCGAAGTTC
AGATGACTAACTCAGGGGCGCAGCTTGCGGGCGGCTTTCGTCACAGGGTGCGGTCGCCCGGGCAGGGTAT
AACTCGCCTGACAATCAGAGGGCGAGGTATTCAGCTCAACGACGAGTCGGTGAGCTCCTCGCTTGGTCTC
CGTCCGGACGGGACATTTCAGATCGGCGGCGCCGGCCGCTCTTCATTCACGCCTCGTCAGGCAATCCTAA
CTCTGCAGACCTCGTCCTCTGAGCCGCGCTCTGGAGGCATTGGAACTCTGCAATTTATTGAGGAGTTTGT
GCCATCGGTCTACTTTAACCCCTTCTCGGGACCTCCCGGCCACTATCCGGATCAATTTATTCCTAACTTT
GACGCGGTAAAGGACTCGGCGGACGGCTACGACTGAATGTTAAGTGGAGAGGCAGAGCAACTGCGCCTGA
AACACCTGGTCCACTGTCGCCGCCACAAGTGCTTTGCCCGCGACTCCGGTGAGTTTTGCTACTTTGAATT
GCCCGAGGATCATATCGAGGGCCCGGCGCACGGCGTCCGGCTTACCGCCCAGGGAGAGCTTGCCCGTAGC
CTGATTCGGGAGTTTACCCAGCGCCCCCTGCTAGTTGAGCGGGACAGGGGACCCTGTGTTCTCACTGTGA
TTTGCAACTGTCCTAACCCTGGATTACATCAAGATCTTTGTTGCCATCTCTGTGCTGAGTATAATAAATA
CAGAAATTAAAATATACTGGGGCTCCTATCGCCATCCTGTAAACGCCACCGTCTTCACCCGCCCAAGCAA
ACCAAGGGGATCCATTCACTCACCTTGTCAAGGACCTGAGGATCTCTGCACCCTTATTAAGACCCTGTGC
GGTCTCAAAGATCTTATTCCCTTTAACTAATAAAAAAAAATAATAAAGCATCACTTACTTAAAATCAGTT
AGCAAATTTCTGTCCAGTTTATTCAGCAGCACCTCCTTGCCCTCCTCCCAGCTCTGGTATTGCAGCTTCC
TCCTGGCTGCAAACTTTCTCCACAATCTAAATGGAATGTCAGTTTCCTCCTGTTCCTGTCCATCCGCACC
CACTATCTTCATGTTGTTGCAGATGAAGCGCGCAAGACCGTCTGAAGATACCTTCAACCCCGTGTATCCA
TATGACACGGAAACCGGTCCTCCAACTGTGCCTTTTCTTACTCCTCCCTTTGTATCCCCCAATGGGTTTC
AAGAGAGTCCCCCTGGGGTACTCTCTTTGCGCCTATCCGAACCTCTAGTTACCTCCAATGGCATGCTTGC
GCTCAAAATGGGCAACGGCCTCTCTCTGGACGAGGCCGGCAACCTTACCTCCCAAAATGTAACCACTGTG
AGCCCACCTCTCAAAAAAACCAAGTCAAACATAAACCTGGAAATATCTGCACCCCTCACAGTTACCTCAG
AAGCCCTAACTGTGGCTGCCGCCGCACCTCTAATGGTCGCGGGCAACACACTCACCATGCAATCACAGGC
CCCGCTAACCGTGCACGACTCCAAACTTAGCATTGCCACCCAAGGACCCCTCACAGTGTCAGAAGGAAAG
CTAGCCCTGCAAACATCAGGCCCCCTCACCACCACCGATAGCAGTACCCTTACTATCACTGCCTCACCCC
CTCTAACTACTGCCACTGGTAGCTTGGGCATTGACTTGAAAGAGCCCATTTATACACAAAATGGAAAACT
AGGACTAAAGTACGGGGCTCCTTTGCATGTAACAGACGACCTAAACACTTTGACCGTAGCAACTGGTCCA
GGTGTGACTATTAATAATACTTCCTTGCAAACTAAAGTTACTGGAGCCTTGGGTTTTGATTCACAAGGCA
ATATGCAACTTAATGTAGCAGGAGGACTAAGGATTGATTCTCAAAACAGACGCCTTATACTTGATGTTAG
TTATCCGTTTGATGCTCAAAACCAACTAAATCTAAGACTAGGACAGGGCCCTCTTTTTATAAACTCAGCC
CACAACTTGGATATTAACTACAACAAAGGCCTTTACTTGTTTACAGCTTCAAACAATTCCAAAAAGCTTG
AGGTTAACCTAAGCACTGCCAAGGGGTTGATGTTTGACGCTACAGCCATAGCCATTAATGCAGGAGATGG
GCTTGAATTTGGTTCACCTAATGCACCAAACACAAATCCCCTCAAAACAAAAATTGGCCATGGCCTAGAA
TTTGATTCAAACAAGGCTATGGTTCCTAAACTAGGAACTGGCCTTAGTTTTGACAGCACAGGTGCCATTA
CAGTAGGAAACAAAAATAATGATAAGCTAACTTTGTGGACCACACCAGCTCCATCTCCTAACTGTAGACT
AAATGCAGAGAAAGATGCTAAACTCACTTTGGTCTTAACAAAATGTGGCAGTCAAATACTTGCTACAGTT
TCAGTTTTGGCTGTTAAAGGCAGTTTGGCTCCAATATCTGGAACAGTTCAAAGTGCTCATCTTATTATAA
GATTTGACGAAAATGGAGTGCTACTAAACAATTCCTTCCTGGACCCAGAATATTGGAACTTTAGAAATGG
AGATCTTACTGAAGGCACAGCCTATACAAACGCTGTTGGATTTATGCCTAACCTATCAGCTTATCCAAAA
TCTCACGGTAAAACTGCCAAAAGTAACATTGTCAGTCAAGTTTACTTAAACGGAGACAAAACTAAACCTG
TAACACTAACCATTACACTAAACGGTACACAGGAAACAGGAGACACAACTCCAAGTGCATACTCTATGTC
ATTTTCATGGGACTGGTCTGGCCACAACTACATTAATGAAATATTTGCCACATCCTCTTACACTTTTTCA
TACATTGCCCAAGAATAAAGAATCGTTTGTGTTATGTTTCAACGTGTTTATTTTTCAATTGCAGAAAATT
TCAAGTCATTTTTCATTCAGTAGTATAGCCCCACCACCACATAGCTTATACAGATCACCGTACCTTAATC
AAACTCACAGAACCCTAGTATTCAACCTGCCACCTCCCTCCCAACACACAGAGTACACAGTCCTTTCTCC
CCGGCTGGCCTTAAAAAGCATCATATCATGGGTAACAGACATATTCTTAGGTGTTATATTCCACACGGTT
TCCTGTCGAGCCAAACGCTCATCAGTGATATTAATAAACTCCCCGGGCAGCTCACTTAAGTTCATGTCGC
TGTCCAGCTGCTGAGCCACAGGCTGCTGTCCAACTTGCGGTTGCTTAACGGGCGGCGAAGGAGAAGTCCA
CGCCTACATGGGGGTAGAGTCATAATCGTGCATCAGGATAGGGCGGTGGTGCTGCAGCAGCGCGCGAATA
AACTGCTGCCGCCGCCGCTCCGTCCTGCAGGAATACAACATGGCAGTGGTCTCCTCAGCGATGATTCGCA
CCGCCCGCAGCATAAGGCGCCTTGTCCTCCGGGCACAGCAGCGCACCCTGATCTCACTTAAATCAGCACA
GTAACTGCAGCACAGCACCACAATATTGTTCAAAATCCCACAGTGCAAGGCGCTGTATCCAAAGCTCATG
GCGGGGACCACAGAACCCACGTGGCCATCATACCACAAGCGCAGGTAGATTAAGTGGCGACCCCTCATAA
ACACGCTGGACATAAACATTACCTCTTTTGGCATGTTGTAATTCACCACCTCCCGGTACCATATAAACCT
CTGATTAAACATGGCGCCATCCACCACCATCCTAAACCAGCTGGCCAAAACCTGCCCGCCGGCTATACAC
TGCAGGGAACCGGGACTGGAACAATGACAGTGGAGAGCCCAGGACTCGTAACCATGGATCATCATGCTCG
TCATGATATCAATGTTGGCACAACACAGGCACACGTGCATACACTTCCTCAGGATTACAAGCTCCTCCCG
CGTTAGAACCATATCCCAGGGAACAACCCATTCCTGAATCAGCGTAAATCCCACACTGCAGGGAAGACCT
CGCACGTAACTCACGTTGTGCATTGTCAAAGTGTTACATTCGGGCAGCAGCGGATGATCCTCCAGTATGG
TAGCGCGGGTTTCTGTCTCAAAAGGAGGTAGACGATCCCTACTGTACGGAGTGCGCCGAGACAACCGAGA
TCGTGTTGGTCGTAGTGTCATGCCAAATGGAACGCCGGACGTAGTCATATTTCCTGAAGCAAAACCAGGT
GCGGGCGTGACAAACAGATCTGCGTCTCCGGTCTCGCCGCTTAGATCGCTCTGTGTAGTAGTTGTAGTAT
ATCCACTCTCTCAAAGCATCCAGGCGCCCCCTGGCTTCGGGTTCTATGTAAACTCCTTCATGCGCCGCTG
CCCTGATAACATCCACCACCGCAGAATAAGCCACACCCAGCCAACCTACACATTCGTTCTGCGAGTCACA
CACGGGAGGAGCGGGAAGAGCTGGAAGAACCATGTTTTTTTTTTTATTCCAAAAGATTATCCAAAACCTC
AAAATGAAGATCTATTAAGTGAACGCGCTCCCCTCCGGTGGCGTGGTCAAACTCTACAGCCAAAGAACAG
ATAATGGCATTTGTAAGATGTTGCACAATGGCTTCCAAAAGGCAAACGGCCCTCACGTCCAAGTGGACGT
AAAGGCTAAACCCTTCAGGGTGAATCTCCTCTATAAACATTCCAGCACCTTCAACCATGCCCAAATAATT
CTCATCTCGCCACCTTCTCAATATATCTCTAAGCAAATCCCGAATATTAAGTCCGGCCATTGTAAAAATC
TGCTCCAGAGCGCCCTCCACCTTCAGCCTCAAGCAGCGAATCATGATTGCAAAAATTCAGGTTCCTCACA
GACCTGTATAAGATTCAAAAGCGGAACATTAACAAAAATACCGCGATCCCGTAGGTCCCTTCGCAGGGCC
AGCTGAACATAATCGTGCAGGTCTGCACGGACCAGCGCGGCCACTTCCCCGCCAGGAACCATGACAAAAG
AACCCACACTGATTATGACACGCATACTCGGAGCTATGCTAACCAGCGTAGCCCCGATGTAAGCTTGTTG
CATGGGCGGCGATATAAAATGCAAGGTGCTGCTCAAAAAATCAGGCAAAGCCTCGCGCAAAAAAGAAAGC
ACATCGTAGTCATGCTCATGCAGATAAAGGCAGGTAAGCTCCGGAACCACCACAGAAAAAGACACCATTT
TTCTCTCAAACATGTCTGCGGGTTTCTGCATAAACACAAAATAAAATAACAAAAAAACATTTAAACATTA
GAAGCCTGTCTTACAACAGGAAAAACAACCCTTATAAGCATAAGACGGACTACGGCCATGCCGGCGTGAC
CGTAAAAAAACTGGTCACCGTGATTAAAAAGCACCACCGACAGCTCCTCGGTCATGTCCGGAGTCATAAT
GTAAGACTCGGTAAACACATCAGGTTGATTCACATCGGTCAGTGCTAAAAAGCGACCGAAATAGCCCGGG
GGAATACATACCCGCAGGCGTAGAGACAACATTACAGCCCCCATAGGAGGTATAACAAAATTAATAGGAG
AGAAAAACACATAAACACCTGAAAAACCCTCCTGCCTAGGCAAAATAGCACCCTCCCGCTCCAGAACAAC
ATACAGCGCTTCCACAGCGGCAGCCATAACAGTCAGCCTTACCAGTAAAAAAGAAAACCTATTAAAAAAA
CACCACTCGACACGGCACCAGCTCAATCAGTCACAGTGTAAAAAAGGGCCAAGTGCAGAGCGAGTATATA
TAGGACTAAAAAATGACGTAACGGTTAAAGTCCACAAAAAACACCCAGAAAACCGCACGCGAACCTACGC
CCAGAAACGAAAGCCAAAAAACCCACAACTTCCTCAAATCGTCACTTCCGTTTTCCCACGTTACGTCACT
TCCCATTTTAAGAAAACTACAATTCCCAACACATACAAGTTACTCCGCCCTAAAACCTACGTCACCCGCC
CCGTTCCCACGCCCCGCGCCACGTCACAAACTCCACCCCCTCATTATCATATTGGCTTCAATCCAAAATA
AGGTATATTATTGATGATGTTAATTAAGAATTCGGATCTGCGACGCGAGGCTGGATGGCCTTCCCCATTA
TGATTCTTCTCGCTTCCGGCGGCATCGGGATGCCCGCGTTGCAGGCCATGCTGTCCAGGCAGGTAGATGA
CGACCATCAGGGACAGCTTCAAGGCCAGCAAAAGGCCAGGAACCGTAAAAAGGCCGCGTTGCTGGCGTTT
TTCCATAGGCTCCGCCCCCCTGACGAGCATCACAAAAATCGACGCTCAAGTCAGAGGTGGCGAAACCCGA
CAGGACTATAAAGATACCAGGCGTTTCCCCCTGGAAGCTCCCTCGTGCGCTCTCCTGTTCCGACCCTGCC
GCTTACCGGATACCTGTCCGCCTTTCTCCCTTCGGGAAGCGTGGCGCTTTCTCATAGCTCACGCTGTAGG
TATCTCAGTTCGGTGTAGGTCGTTCGCTCCAAGCTGGGCTGTGTGCACGAACCCCCCGTTCAGCCCGACC
GCTGCGCCTTATCCGGTAACTATCGTCTTGAGTCCAACCCGGTAAGACACGACTTATCGCCACTGGCAGC
AGCCACTGGTAACAGGATTAGCAGAGCGAGGTATGTAGGCGGTGCTACAGAGTTCTTGAAGTGGTGGCCT
AACTACGGCTACACTAGAAGGACAGTATTTGGTATCTGCGCTCTGCTGAAGCCAGTTACCTTCGGAAAAA
GAGTTGGTAGCTCTTGATCCGGCAAACAAACCACCGCTGGTAGCGGTGGTTTTTTTGTTTGCAAGCAGCA
GATTACGCGCAGAAAAAAAGGATCTCAAGAAGATCCTTTGATCTTTTCTACGGGGTCTGACGCTCAGTGG
AACGAAAACTCACGTTAAGGGATTTTGGTCATGAGATTATCAAAAAGGATCTTCACCTAGATCCTTTTAA
ATCAATCTAAAGTATATATGAGTAAACTTGGTCTGACAGTTACCAATGCTTAATCAGTGAGGCACCTATC
TCAGCGATCTGTCTATTTCGTTCATCCATAGTTGCCTGACTCCCCGTCGTGTAGATAACTACGATACGGG
AGGGCTTACCATCTGGCCCCAGTGCTGCAATGATACCGCGAGACCCACGCTCACCGGCTCCAGATTTATC
AGCAATAAACCAGCCAGCCGGAAGGGCCGAGCGCAGAAGTGGTCCTGCAACTTTATCCGCCTCCATCCAG
TCTATTAATTGTTGCCGGGAAGCTAGAGTAAGTAGTTCGCCAGTTAATAGTTTGCGCAACGTTGTTGCCA
TTGCTACAGGCATCGTGGTGTCACGCTCGTCGTTTGGTATGGCTTCATTCAGCTCCGGTTCCCAACGATC
AAGGCGAGTTACATGATCCCCCATGTTGTGCAAAAAAGCGGTTAGCTCCTTCGGTCCTCCGATCGTTGTC
AGAAGTAAGTTGGCCGCAGTGTTATCACTCATGGTTATGGCAGCACTGCATAATTCTCTTACTGTCATGC
CATCCGTAAGATGCTTTTCTGTGACTGGTGAGTACTCAACCAAGTCATTCTGAGAATAGTGTATGCGGCG
ACCGAGTTGCTCTTGCCCGGCGTCAACACGGGATAATACCGCGCCACATAGCAGAACTTTAAAAGTGCTC
ATCATTGGAAAACGTTCTTCGGGGCGAAAACTCTCAAGGATCTTACCGCTGTTGAGATCCAGTTCGATGT
AACCCACTCGTGCACCCAACTGATCTTCAGCATCTTTTACTTTCACCAGCGTTTCTGGGTGAGCAAAAAC
AGGAAGGCAAAATGCCGCAAAAAAGGGAATAAGGGCGACACGGAAATGTTGAATACTCATACTCTTCCTT
TTTCAATATTATTGAAGCATTTATCAGGGTTATTGTCTCATGAGCGGATACATATTTGAATGTATTTAGA
AAAATAAACAAATAGGGGTTCCGCGCACATTTCCCCGAAAAGTGCCACCTGACGTCTAAGAAACCATTAT
TATCATGACATTAACCTATAAAAATAGGCGTATCACGAGGCCCTTTCGTCTTCAAGAATTGGATCCGAAT
TCTTAATTAA
Features (pLannotate 1.2.2; 44 found; start..end, strand, type, name):
      1..103     +  repeat_region  ITR: inverted terminal repeat of human adenovirus serotype 5 inverted
    191..341     +  misc_signal    Ad5 Ψ: packaging signal for adenovirus serotype 5
    564..943     +  enhancer       CMV enhancer: human cytomegalovirus immediate early enhancer
    944..1147    +  promoter       CMV promoter: human cytomegalovirus (CMV) immediate early promoter
   1261..1736    +  intron         β-globin intron: internally truncated intron from human β-globin
   1740..1793    +  CDS            HBB (fragment): HBB_COLGU - Experimental evidence at transcript level: Swiss-Prot protein existence level 2. Involved in oxygen transport from the lung to the various peripheral tissues. From Colobus guereza (Mantled guereza) (Eastern black-and-white colobus monkey).
   1824..3272    +  CDS            Klf4: KLF4_MOUSE - Also known as Ezf, Gklf, Zie. Experimental evidence at protein level: Swiss-Prot protein existence level 1. Transcription factor; can act both as activator and as repressor. Binds the 5'-CACCC-3' core sequence. Binds to the promoter region of its own gene and can activate its own transcription. Regulates the expression of key transcription factors during embryonic development. Plays an important role in maintaining embryonic stem cells, and in preventing their differentiation. Required for establishing the barrier function of the skin and for postnatal maturation and maintenance o
   3518..3547    +  misc_feature   MCS (fragment): pBluescript multiple cloning site
   3559..3633    +  CDS            HBB (fragment): HBB_PONPY - Experimental evidence at transcript level: Swiss-Prot protein existence level 2. Involved in oxygen transport from the lung to the various peripheral tissues. From Pongo pygmaeus (Bornean orangutan).
   3637..4031    +  polyA_signal   β-globin poly(A): human β-globin polyadenylation signal
   4319..4498    +  CDS            E1B (fragment): E1B55_ADE02 - Experimental evidence at protein level: Swiss-Prot protein existence level 1. Plays a major role to prevent cellular inhibition of viral genome replication. Assembles an SCF-like E3 ubiquitin ligase complex based on the cellular proteins ELOB, ELOC, CUL5 and RBX1, in cooperation with viral E4orf6. This viral RING-type ligase ubiquitinates cellular substrates and targets them to proteasomal degradation: TP53/p53, LIG4, MRE11-RAD50-NBS1 (MRN) complex, ITGA3, DAXX and BLM. Degradation of host TP53/p53 activity is essential for preventing E1A-induced TP53 accumulation that would othe
   4601..5020    +  CDS            IX: CAP9_ADE05 - Experimental evidence at protein level: Swiss-Prot protein existence level 1. Structural component of the virion that acts as a cement protein on the capsid exterior and forms triskelion structures consisting of three molecules that stabilize three hexon trimers at the center of each icosahedral facet and fixes the peripentonal hexons. Dispensable for assembly. During virus entry, recruits the anterograde motor kinesin-1 to the capsid docked at the nuclear pore complex thereby subjecting the docked capsid to a pulling force. The resulting tension leads to capsid disruption, disper
   5107..6336    -  CDS            IVa2 (fragment): PKG1_ADEM1 - Protein inferred from homology: Swiss-Prot protein existence level 3. Component of the packaging machinery which encapsidates the viral DNA into preformed capsids and transcriptional activator of the viral major late promoter (MLP). Binds, along with packaging proteins 2 and 3, to the specific packaging sequence on the left end of viral genomic DNA and displays ATPase activity thereby providing the power stroke of the packaging machinery. The activity of packaging protein IVa2 is stimulated by protein 33K which acts as a terminase. May be the protein that pumps DNA into the capsid
   6192..9359    -  CDS            POL: DPOL_ADE05 - Experimental evidence at protein level: Swiss-Prot protein existence level 1. Eukaryotic-type DNA polymerase involved in viral genomic replication. DNA synthesis is protein primed, and acts in a strand displacement replication. Assembles in complex with viral pTP, DBP, host NFIA and host POU2F1/OCT1 on viral origin of replication. The polymerase covalently transfers dCMP onto pTP, thereby initiating complementary strand synthesis. From Human adenovirus C serotype 5 (HAdV-5) (Human adenovirus 5).
   9578..11581   -  CDS            PTP: TERM_ADE05 - Experimental evidence at protein level: Swiss-Prot protein existence level 1. Protein covalently bound to the viral DNA that acts as a primer for viral genomic replication by DNA strand displacement. Assembles on the viral origin of replication in an initiation complex with viral polymerase, DBP, host NFIA and host POU2F1/OCT1. During initiation, the polymerase covalently couples the first dCTP with Ser- 580 of pTP. The terminal protein stimulates the template activity over 20 fold compared to protein-free templates. Neo-synthesized viral genomes are linked to two preterminal prot
  11612..11768   +  ncRNA          VA: Accession: RF00102 - VA RNA
  11867..12024   +  ncRNA          VA: Accession: RF00102 - VA RNA
  12042..13286   +  CDS            L1: PKG3_ADE05 - Experimental evidence at protein level: Swiss-Prot protein existence level 1. Involved in viral genome packaging through its interaction with packaging proteins 1 and 2. After proteolytic cleavage by adenovirus protease, L1 52/55k protein is removed from the capsid during viral maturation. From Human adenovirus C serotype 5 (HAdV-5) (Human adenovirus 5).
  13310..15064   +  CDS            CAP3_ADE05: Experimental evidence at protein level: Swiss-Prot protein existence level 1. Structural component of the virion that acts as a cement protein on the capsid exterior and which mediates the interactions between the hexons, including the peripentonal hexons, and reaches all the way to the penton vertices. Two hexon linking proteins IIIa, one from each facet, stabilize the unique edge interface between a pair of facets. As the virus enters the host cell, hexon linking proteins IIIa are shed concomitant with virion acidification in the endosome. During virus assembly, seems to play a role in the s
  15149..16861   +  CDS            L2: CAPSP_ADE05 - Experimental evidence at protein level: Swiss-Prot protein existence level 1. Major capsid protein that self-associates to form penton base pentamers, each in the shape of a pentagon, situated at the 12 vertices of the pseudo T=25 capsid. Involved in virus secondary attachment to host cell after initial attachment by the fiber protein. Binds host integrin heterodimer ITGAV-ITGB5 (alphaV-beta5) thereby triggering clathrin-mediated endocytosis of virions. Mediates initial virus attachment to CXADR-negative cells. Binding to integrins ITGAV-ITGB5 also seems to induce macropinocytosi
  16871..17464   +  CDS            L2: NP_ADE02 - Experimental evidence at protein level: Swiss-Prot protein existence level 1. Plays a role in the inhibition of host immune response within the nucleus. Interacts with cellular nucleosomes and immobilizes the host immune danger signal HMGB1 on chromatin. In turn, prevents HMGB1 release out of the cell and thus decreases inflammation. Plays also a role in the wrapping and condensation of the viral DNA. May also promote viral genome import into the nucleus. From Human adenovirus C serotype 2 (HAdV-2) (Human adenovirus 2).
  17537..18640   +  CDS            L2: CORE5_ADE05 - Experimental evidence at protein level: Swiss-Prot protein existence level 1. Associates loosely with the viral DNA to form an outer shell around the nucleoprotein-DNA complex and links it with the capsid by binding the endosome lysis protein. Dissociates from the viral genome during entry. Might be involved in nuclear capsid assembly of the viral particles through its association with NPM1/nucleophosmin. From Human adenovirus C serotype 5 (HAdV-5) (Human adenovirus 5).
  18671..18910   +  CDS            COR10_ADE02: Experimental evidence at protein level: Swiss-Prot protein existence level 1. [Pre-core protein X]: Interacts with the viral DNA and aids in tightly condensing it within the capsid. Cleavage of pre-core protein X may serve to partially relax this structure within the mature virion prior to its entry into the nucleus. From Human adenovirus C serotype 2 (HAdV-2) (Human adenovirus 2).
  18996..19745   +  CDS            L3: CAP6_ADE05 - Experimental evidence at protein level: Swiss-Prot protein existence level 1. [Protease cofactor]: Cofactor that activates the viral protease. Binds to viral protease in a 1:1 ratio. From Human adenovirus C serotype 5 (HAdV-5) (Human adenovirus 5).
  19834..22689   +  CDS            L3 (sequence partly withheld): CAPSH_ADE05 - Experimental evidence at protein level: Swiss-Prot protein existence level 1. Major capsid protein that self-associates to form 240 hexon trimers, each in the shape of a hexagon, building most of the pseudo T=25 capsid. Assembled into trimeric units with the help of the chaperone shutoff protein. Transported by pre-protein VI to the nucleus where it associates with other structural proteins to form an empty capsid. Might be involved, through its interaction with host dyneins, in the intracellular microtubule-dependent transport of incoming viral capsid to the nucleus. From Human
  22725..23336   +  CDS            L3: PRO_ADE05 - Experimental evidence at transcript level: Swiss-Prot protein existence level 2. Cleaves viral precursor proteins (pTP, pIIIa, pVI, pVII, pVIII, and pX) inside newly assembled particles giving rise to mature virions. Protease complexed to its cofactor slides along the viral DNA to specifically locate and cleave the viral precursors. Mature virions have a weakened organization compared to the unmature virions, thereby facilitating subsequent uncoating. Without maturation, the particle lacks infectivity and is unable to uncoat. Late in adenovirus infection, in the cytoplasm, may part
  23438..25024   -  CDS            DBP: DNB2_ADE05 - Experimental evidence at protein level: Swiss-Prot protein existence level 1. Plays a role in the elongation phase of viral strand displacement replication by unwinding the template in an ATP- independent fashion, employing its capacity to form multimers. Also enhances the rate of initiation. Released from template upon second strand synthesis. Assembles in complex with viral pTP, viral pol, host NFIA and host POU2F1/OCT1 on viral origin of replication. Covers the whole ssDNA genome during synthesis. The complementary strand synthesis induces its relese from DNA template. May inhi
  25053..27473   +  CDS            L4: SHUT_ADE05 - Experimental evidence at protein level: Swiss-Prot protein existence level 1. Protein that inhibits host translation while promoting late viral translation by ribosome shunting. Blocks host cap-dependent translation by binding to eIF4G, displacing MKNK1 from cap initiation complexes and preventing EIF4E phosphorylation. Binds to the tripartite leader sequence of viral late mRNAs and recruits host eIF4G, PABPC1/poly-A binding protein and 40S ribosomes subunits on viral mRNAs, allowing ribosome shunting and efficient translation of late viral mRNAs even though conventional translati
  27686..28069   +  CDS            SF33K_ADE02 (fragment): Experimental evidence at protein level: Swiss-Prot protein existence level 1. Probably functions as the small terminase that is part of the molecular motor that translocates genomic DNA in empty capsid during DNA packaging. This motor is located at a unique vertex and comprises at least the IVa2 ATPase, the small terminase 33K and probably a portal. Forms a ring-like structure of about 17 nm in which genomic DNA is translocated into the capsid. Stimulates IVa2 ATPase activity in the presence of the viral genome. Once the DNA is packaged, the terminase detaches: the 33K protein is present in th
  28160..28840   +  CDS            L4: CAP8_ADE02 - Experimental evidence at protein level: Swiss-Prot protein existence level 1. [Hexon-linking protein-C]: Structural component of the virion that acts as a cement protein on the capsid interior and which glue the peripentonal hexons and group-of-nine hexons together. From Human adenovirus C serotype 2 (HAdV-2) (Human adenovirus 2).
  28844..29164   +  CDS            E312_ADE02: Experimental evidence at protein level: Swiss-Prot protein existence level 1. From Human adenovirus C serotype 2 (HAdV-2) (Human adenovirus 2).
  29205..29324   +  CDS            E3145_ADE02 (fragment): Experimental evidence at protein level: Swiss-Prot protein existence level 1. May prevent Nf-kappaB activation by immune signals like Tumor necrosis factor, presumably by inhibiting NFKB1 dimer DNA-binding. May act directly at the TNF receptor to inhibit signaling. From Human adenovirus C serotype 2 (HAdV-2) (Human adenovirus 2).
  29355..29519   -  CDS            UXP_ADE05 (fragment): Experimental evidence at transcript level: Swiss-Prot protein existence level 2. Might play a role in viral replication since it is associated with viral replication centers. Seems to have an effect on DBP localization. From Human adenovirus C serotype 5 (HAdV-5) (Human adenovirus 5).
  29530..31272   +  CDS            SPIKE_ADE05: Experimental evidence at protein level: Swiss-Prot protein existence level 1. Forms spikes that protrude from each vertex of the icosahedral capsid. Interacts with host coxsackievirus and adenovirus receptor CXADR located at the cell tight junctions to provide virion initial attachment to target cell. The fiber protein binds to CXADR with a higher affinity than CXADR binds to itself, thereby blocking the cell-cell adhesion function of CXADR dimers and leading to local disruption of the tight junction. Fiber protein present on neo- synthesized particles may thus disrupt the junctional integrity
  31405..31482   -  CDS            E417_ADE03: Protein predicted: Swiss-Prot protein existence level 4. From Human adenovirus B serotype 3 (HAdV-3) (Human adenovirus 3).
  31684..32565   -  CDS            E434_ADE02: Experimental evidence at protein level: Swiss-Prot protein existence level 1. Plays a major role to prevent cellular inhibition of viral genome replication by nuclear bodies. Assembles an SCF-like E3 ubiquitin ligase complex based on the cellular proteins ELOB, ELOC, CUL5 and RBX1, in cooperation with viral E1B-55K. This viral RING-type ligase ubiquitinates cellular substrates prior to proteasomal degradation: p53/TP53, LIG4, MRE11-RAD50-NBS1 (MRN) complex, ITGA3, DAXX and BLM. From Human adenovirus C serotype 2 (HAdV-2) (Human adenovirus 2).
  32844..33191   -  CDS            E411_ADE05: Experimental evidence at protein level: Swiss-Prot protein existence level 1. From Human adenovirus C serotype 5 (HAdV-5) (Human adenovirus 5).
  33191..33580   -  CDS            E4RF2_ADE02: Protein predicted: Swiss-Prot protein existence level 4. From Human adenovirus C serotype 2 (HAdV-2) (Human adenovirus 2).
  33631..34014   -  CDS            E4RF1_ADE02: Experimental evidence at protein level: Swiss-Prot protein existence level 1. May modulate tight-junctions functions of infected cells through interactions with PDZ proteins. E4 ORF1 has ben show for Adenovirus 9 to interact with protein involved in tight junction regulation. May play a role in mTOR activation by activating PI3- kinase, thus overriding cellular checkpoint for translation. From Human adenovirus C serotype 2 (HAdV-2) (Human adenovirus 2).
  34324..34426   -  repeat_region  ITR: inverted terminal repeat of human adenovirus serotype 5 inverted
  34447..34571   +  CDS            TcR (fragment): tetracycline efflux protein; tet; confers resistance to tetracycline
  34617..35205   -  rep_origin     ori: high-copy-number ColE1/pMB1/pBR322/pUC origin of replication
  35357..36217   -  CDS            AmpR: β-lactamase; bla; confers resistance to ampicillin, carbenicillin, and related antibiotics
  36218..36322   -  promoter       AmpR promoter: bla
