[The description below was written by a language model from this plasmid's Addgene catalogue record and pLannotate feature annotations shown in this document.]
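Description:
pAd-Klf4 is a recombinant adenoviral genome plasmid for transient, non-integrating expression of mouse Klf4 in mammalian cells. It was assembled on the pAd-ClaI backbone by homologous recombination in bacteria: the Klf4 cDNA was first placed in a shuttle plasmid, and an MfeI/PacI fragment carrying the expression cassette was then co-electroporated with linearized pAd-ClaI. The sequenced record is about 36.4 kb. The bacterial portion is small, comprising a ColE1/pBR322-type origin, an ampicillin resistance gene with its bla promoter, and a remnant of a tetracycline resistance gene. The catalogue lists the plasmid as low copy, as is usual for such large constructs.

The rest of the plasmid is a human adenovirus serotype 5-type genome bounded by inverted terminal repeats, with the Ad5 packaging signal near the left end. The expression cassette sits where the E1 region would normally lie; no E1A is annotated and only a short E1B fragment remains. This is consistent with a replication-defective vector that must be grown in E1-complementing cells. E3 also appears only as partial fragments. The viral replication genes (polymerase, preterminal protein, DNA-binding protein), VA RNAs, late structural genes (hexon, penton base, fiber and others) and E4 open reading frames are present.

In the cassette, the CMV immediate-early enhancer and promoter are followed by a truncated human β-globin intron, the Klf4 coding sequence and a β-globin polyadenylation signal. The catalogue reports an N-terminal FLAG tag, which is not separately annotated in the feature table. The vector was deposited as one of a set of adenoviral vectors encoding Klf4, Oct4, Sox2 and c-Myc, used to generate induced pluripotent stem cells without viral integration.
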