Addgene plasmid #19770: pAd-Klf4
Depositing lab: Konrad Hochedlinger. Depositing organization: Massachusetts General Hospital. Publication: Induced pluripotent stem cells generated without viral integration. Stadtfeld M, Nagaya M, Utikal J, Weir G, Hochedlinger K. Science. 2008 Nov 7;322(5903):945-9. doi: 10.1126/science.1162494. Epub 2008 Sep 25. PubMed 18818365.
Backbone
  Vector backbone: pAd-ClaI
  Backbone size w/o insert (bp): 32900
  Vector type: Mammalian Expression, Adenoviral
Growth in bacteria
  Bacterial resistance: Ampicillin, 100 μg/mL
  Growth temperature: 37°C
  Growth strain: DH5alpha
  Growth instructions: Stbl3
  Copy number: Low Copy
Gene/Insert
  Gene/Insert name: Klf4
  Species: M. musculus (mouse)
  Insert size (bp): 3800
  Entrez Gene: Klf4 (a.k.a. EZF, Gklf, Zie)
  Tag / fusion protein: FLAG (N terminal on insert)
  Cloning method: Restriction Enzyme; 5′ cloning site MfeI (unknown if destroyed); 3′ cloning site PacI (unknown if destroyed)
  Sequencing primers: 5′ CMV-F
Terms and licenses: Academic/Nonprofit Terms; Industry Terms: Not Available to Industry
Depositor comments: From article: For the cloning of adenoviral vectors, EcoRI fragments containing the respective cDNAs for c-myc (constitutively active human T58A variant), Klf4, Oct4 and Sox2 were integrated into the EcoRI site of pHIHG-Ad2. A fragment containing the cDNA sequence was isolated from the resulting plasmids by MfeI/PacI digestion and used for electroporation of BJ5183 cells together with linearized vector pAd-ClaI. Correct clones were identified by HindIII digestion.
How to cite: pAd-Klf4 was a gift from Konrad Hochedlinger (Addgene plasmid # 19770 ; http://n2t.net/addgene:19770 ; RRID:Addgene_19770)
