>Addgene plasmid #19770 | pAd-Klf4 | addgene partial sequence | sequence record 25418 | 19770 with pBluescriptks
GATTATCCATTCACAAGCTGACTTGCTGGGAACTTGACCATGATTGTAGCGCTTGCCAGCTGGGCTCCTC
CCCTCGTGGGAAGACAGTGTGAAAGGTTAGAAAAAAAAATACTGAACTCTCTCTCCTGGCAGTGTGGGTC
ACATCCACTACGTGGGATTTAAAAGTGCCTCTTCATGTGTAAGGCAAGGTGGTCCGACCTGGAAAAGGCC
CTGTCGCACTTCTGGCACTGAAAGGGCCGGTGCCCTGTGTGTTTGCGGTAGTGCCTGGTCAGTTCATCCG
AGCGGGCGAATTTCCACCCACAGCCGTCCCAGTCACAGTGGTAAGGTTTCTCGCCTGTGTGAGTTCGCAG
GTGTGCCTTGAGATGAGAACTCTTGGTATAGGTTTTGCCACAGCCTGCATAGTCACAAGTGTGGGTGGCT
GTTCTTTTCCGGGGCCACGACCTTCTTCCCCTCTTTGGCTTGGGCTCCTCTGGCAGGCAGGAACCCGGTG
GCATGAGCTCTTGATAATGGAGAGAGGGGACTTGTGACTGCATCTGGTCTGGCANGAAAGGAGGGTAGTT
GGGCCCC
